>Addgene plasmid #159411 | DT050A | addgene full sequence | sequence record 326574 | Addgene NGS Result
TGGTATGGCTTCATTCAGCTCCGGTTCCCAACGATCAAGGCGAGTTACATGATCCCCCATGTTGTGCAAA
AAAGCGGTTAGCTCCTTCGGTCCTCCGATCGTTGTCAGAAGTAAGTTGGCCGCAGTGTTATCACTCATGG
TTATGGCAGCACTGCATAATTCTCTTACTGTCATGCCATCCGTAAGATGCTTTTCTGTGACTGGTGAGTA
CTCAACCAAGTCATTCTGAGAATAGTGTATGCGGCGACCGAGTTGCTCTTGCCCGGCGTCAATACGGGAT
AATACCGCGCCACATAGCAGAACTTTAAAAGTGCTCATCATTGGAAAACGTTCTTCGGGGCGAAAACTCT
CAAGGATCTTACCGCTGTTGAGATCCAGTTCGATGTAACCCACTCGTGCACCCAACTGATCTTCAGCATC
TTTTACTTTCACCAGCGTTTCTGGGTGAGCAAAAACAGGAAGGCAAAATGCCGCAAAAAAGGGAATAAGG
GCGACACGGAAATGTTGAATACTCATACTCTTCCTTTTTCAATATTATTGAAGCATTTATCAGGGTTATT
GTCTCATGAGCGGATACATATTTGAATGTATTTAGAAAAATAAACAAATAGGGGTTCCGCGCACATTTCC
CCGAAAAGTGCCACCTGACGTCTAAGAAACCATTATTATCATGACATTAACCTATAAAAATAGGCGTATC
ACGAGGCAGAATTTCAGATAAAAAAAATCCTTAGCTTTCGCTAAGGATGATTTCTGGAATTCGCGGCCGC
TTCTAGATTTACAGCTAGCTCAGTCCTAGGTATTATGCTAGCGATACTAGAAGAAGGAGAATAATCTATG
GACTACAAAGACGATGATGACAAGATGCACTCCGACCCTGCCCGCCGTGGGGAGCTGAGCGTGTGTGACA
GTATTAGCGAGTGGGTCACAGCGGCAGATAAAAAGACTGCAGTGGACATGTCTGGCGGGACGGTCACAGT
CCTAGAGAAAGTCCCGGTATCCAAAGGCCAACTGAAGCAGTATTTCTACGAGACCAAGTGTAATCCCATG
GGTTACACCAAGGAAGGCTGCAGGGGCATAGACAAAAGGCACTGGAACTCGCAATGCCGAACTACCCAAT
CGTATGTTCGGGCCCTTACTATGGATAGCAAAAAGAGAATTGGCTGGCGATTCATAAGGATAGACACTTC
CTGTGTATGTACACTGACCATTAAGAGGGGAAGATAGTAGCGACTCAGGCTGCTACGCCTGTGTACTGGA
AAACAAAACCAAAACCCAAAAAACAAAAAACTGAGCCCATTGGTATCGTGGAAGGACTCGATCAAAAAAA
AAAAAAAAAAAAAAAAAAACTAGCATAACCCCTTGGGGCCTCTAAACGGGTCTTGAGGGGTTTTTTGGTA
CTAGTAGCGGCCGCTGCAGGCTTCCTCGCTCACTGACTCGCTGCGCTCGGTCGTTCGGCTGCGGCGAGCG
GTATCAGCTCACTCAAAGGCGGTAATACGGTTATCCACAGAATCAGGGGATAACGCAGGAAAGAACATGT
GAGCAAAAGGCCAGCAAAAGGCCAGGAACCGTAAAAAGGCCGCGTTGCTGGCGTTTTTCCACAGGCTCCG
CCCCCCTGACGAGCATCACAAAAATCGACGCTCAAGTCAGAGGTGGCGAAACCCGACAGGACTATAAAGA
TACCAGGCGTTTCCCCCTGGAAGCTCCCTCGTGCGCTCTCCTGTTCCGACCCTGCCGCTTACCGGATACC
TGTCCGCCTTTCTCCCTTCGGGAAGCGTGGCGCTTTCTCATAGCTCACGCTGTAGGTATCTCAGTTCGGT
GTAGGTCGTTCGCTCCAAGCTGGGCTGTGTGCACGAACCCCCCGTTCAGCCCGACCGCTGCGCCTTATCC
GGTAACTATCGTCTTGAGTCCAACCCGGTAAGACACGACTTATCGCCACTGGCAGCAGCCACTGGTAACA
GGATTAGCAGAGCGAGGTATGTAGGCGGTGCTACAGAGTTCTTGAAGTGGTGGCCTAACTACGGCTACAC
TAGAAGAACAGTATTTGGTATCTGCGCTCTGCTGAAGCCAGTTACCTTCGGAAAAAGAGTTGGTAGCTCT
TGATCCGGCAAACAAACCACCGCTGGTAGCGGTGGTTTTTTTGTTTGCAAGCAGCAGATTACGCGCAGAA
AAAAAGGATCTCAAGAAGATCCTTTGATCTTTTCTACGGGGTCTGACGCTCAGTGGAACGAAAACTCACG
TTAAGGGATTTTGGTCATGAGATTATCAAAAAGGATCTTCACCTAGATCCTTTTAAATTAAAAATGAAGT
TTTAAATCAATCTAAAGTATATATGAGTAAACTTGGTCTGACAGTTACCAATGCTTAATCAGTGAGGCAC
CTATCTCAGCGATCTGTCTATTTCGTTCATCCATAGTTGCCTGACTCCCCGTCGTGTAGATAACTACGAT
ACGGGAGGGCTTACCATCTGGCCCCAGTGCTGCAATGATACCGCGAGACCCACGCTCACCGGCTCCAGAT
TTATCAGCAATAAACCAGCCAGCCGGAAGGGCCGAGCGCAGAAGTGGTCCTGCAACTTTATCCGCCTCCA
TCCAGTCTATTAATTGTTGCCGGGAAGCTAGAGTAAGTAGTTCGCCAGTTAATAGTTTGCGCAACGTTGT
TGCCATTGCTACAGGCATCGTGGTGTCACGCTCGTCGTT
Features (pLannotate 1.2.2; 9 found; start..end, strand, type, name):
    517..621     -  promoter       AmpR promoter: bla
    711..754     -  terminator     bacterial terminator: putative bacterial transcription terminator
    757..776     +  misc_feature   BioBrick prefix: BioBrick prefix for parts that start with "ATG"
    781..803     +  promoter       J23119(SpeI) promoter (fragment): bacterial promoter (Registry of Standard Biological Parts BBa J23119) modified to end with an SpeI site
    805..1224    +  CDS            BDNF (fragment): BDNF_HUMAN - Experimental evidence at protein level: Swiss-Prot protein existence level 1. [BDNF precursor form]: Important signaling molecule that activates signaling cascades downstream of NTRK2. Activates signaling cascades via the heterodimeric receptor formed by NGFR and SORCS2 (PubMed:24908487, PubMed:29909994). Signaling via NGFR and SORCS2 plays a role in synaptic plasticity and long-term depression (LTD). Binding to NGFR and SORCS2 promotes neuronal apoptosis. Promotes neuronal growth cone collapse (By similarity). From Homo sapiens (Human).
   1350..1397    +  terminator     T7 terminator: transcription terminator for bacteriophage T7 RNA polymerase
   1399..1419    +  misc_feature   BioBrick suffix: universal suffix for all parts
   1596..2184    -  rep_origin     ori: high-copy-number ColE1/pMB1/pBR322/pUC origin of replication
   2355..516     -  CDS            AmpR (across the origin): β-lactamase; bla; confers resistance to ampicillin, carbenicillin, and related antibiotics
