[The description below was written by a language model from this plasmid's Addgene catalogue record and pLannotate feature annotations shown in this document.]
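Description:
DT050A is a small (about 2.7 kb) bacterial expression plasmid built on pSB1A3, a standard high-copy BioBrick vector from the iGEM parts registry. It is maintained in E. coli through a ColE1/pUC-type origin of replication and selected with ampicillin via the β-lactamase gene, which is driven by its own bla promoter. The cloning region is bounded by the BioBrick prefix and suffix. A putative bacterial terminator just upstream of the prefix insulates the insert from read-through transcription originating in the backbone.

The payload, assembled by Gibson cloning, is a constitutive expression cassette for the mature form of mouse brain-derived neurotrophic factor (Bdnf) carrying an N-terminal FLAG tag. According to the catalogue entry, transcription is driven by J23101, a strong member of the Anderson family of synthetic constitutive E. coli promoters. The automated annotation instead labels this short element as a fragment of the closely related J23119 consensus promoter, which probably reflects sequence similarity within the family. Likewise, the coding region is annotated as a fragment matching human BDNF, which fits a construct that encodes only the mature portion of a highly conserved protein rather than the full precursor. The FLAG tag is not separately annotated in the feature table. A T7 terminator lies downstream of the coding sequence, before the BioBrick suffix.

The plasmid is intended for inducer-free production of mature BDNF using bacterial transcription and translation machinery. It was deposited with a study in which artificial cells were used to drive neural differentiation, in keeping with BDNF's role as a neurotrophic signalling molecule.
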