Addgene plasmid #159411: DT050A
Purpose: Constitutive murine mature BDNF expression, controlled under E.coli J23101 (strong) promoter
Depositing lab: Sheref Mansy. Depositing organization: Universita degli Studi di Trento. Publication: Artificial cells drive neural differentiation. Toparlak OD, Zasso J, Bridi S, Serra MD, Macchi P, Conti L, Baudet ML, Mansy SS. Sci Adv. 2020 Sep 18;6(38). pii: 6/38/eabb4920. doi: 10.1126/sciadv.abb4920. Print 2020 Sep. PubMed 32948587.
Backbone
  Vector backbone: pSB1A3
  Backbone manufacturer: iGEM parts registry
  Vector type: Bacterial Expression, Synthetic Biology
Growth in bacteria
  Bacterial resistance: Ampicillin, 100 μg/mL
  Growth temperature: 37°C
  Growth strain: DH5alpha
  Copy number: High Copy
Gene/Insert
  Gene/Insert name: pr.J23101-BDNF (Bdnf, Mouse)
  Species: M. musculus (mouse), Synthetic
  Entrez Gene: Bdnf
  Promoter: J23101 promoter
  Tag / fusion protein: FLAG (N terminal on insert)
  Cloning method: Gibson Cloning
  Sequencing primers: 5′ VF2 primer (iGEM parts registry); 3′ VR primer (iGEM parts registry)
Terms and licenses: Academic/Nonprofit Terms; Industry Terms: Not Available to Industry
How to cite: DT050A was a gift from Sheref Mansy (Addgene plasmid # 159411 ; http://n2t.net/addgene:159411 ; RRID:Addgene_159411)
